Addgene plasmid #206343: AAV-RO1.7-dnHIF
Purpose: AAV plasmid expressing dominant negative HIF1A in photoreceptors
Depositing lab: Connie Cepko. Depositing organization: Harvard Medical School. Publication: AAV-Txnip prolongs cone survival and vision in mouse models of retinitis pigmentosa. Xue Y, Wang SK, Rana P, West ER, Hong CM, Feng H, Wu DM, Cepko CL. Elife. 2021 Apr 13;10. pii: 66240. doi: 10.7554/eLife.66240. PubMed 33847261.
Backbone
  Vector backbone: pAAV-RO1.7-W3SL
  Vector type: AAV
Growth in bacteria
  Bacterial resistance: Ampicillin, 100 μg/mL
  Growth temperature: 37°C
  Growth strain: NEB Stable
  Copy number: Unknown
Gene/Insert
  Gene/Insert name: dominant negative hif1a
  Species: M. musculus (mouse)
  Insert size (bp): 1098
  Mutation: dominant negative HIF1A
  Promoter: 1.7kb human red opsin
  Cloning method: Gibson Cloning
  Sequencing primers: 5′ gacagggctttccatagcATatgTCTCGGCGAAGCAAAGAG; 3′ ggttgattatctcgagcggGtcaCTTAAGCTTATCAAAAAGGCAGC
Terms and licenses: Academic/Nonprofit Terms; Industry Terms: Not Available to Industry
How to cite: AAV-RO1.7-dnHIF was a gift from Connie Cepko (Addgene plasmid # 206343 ; http://n2t.net/addgene:206343 ; RRID:Addgene_206343)
