[The description below was written by a language model from this plasmid's Addgene catalogue record and pLannotate feature annotations shown in this document.]
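Description:
AAV-RO1.7-dnHIF is an adeno-associated virus transfer plasmid built on the pAAV-RO1.7-W3SL backbone and designed to express a dominant-negative form of mouse HIF1A in photoreceptors. The plasmid is about 6.2 kb and is maintained in bacteria through a high-copy ColE1/pUC-type origin with ampicillin selection from the β-lactamase gene and its own promoter. An f1 phage origin and short remnants of pBR322 bom and rop sequences are also present in the backbone. The expression cassette is bounded by AAV2 inverted terminal repeats, which are the cis elements needed for replication and packaging of the intervening DNA into AAV particles. The annotation detects the right ITR in full but only short fragments of the left one, which may reflect the difficulty of sequencing or annotating these repeats.

Between the ITRs, the catalogue entry lists a 1.7 kb human red opsin promoter as the driver of expression. This promoter is not called in the feature table, but the unannotated stretch upstream of the coding sequence is consistent with its placement. It is followed by a roughly 1.1 kb fragment of mouse Hif1a, a partial coding sequence; the record calls it dominant negative without stating the mechanism. Downstream lie shortened WPRE fragments and partial SV40 polyadenylation sequences, a compact element matching the W3SL backbone name that enhances transcript stability and 3′ end processing while saving packaging capacity. The construct is used to produce AAV for interfering with HIF1A activity in photoreceptors, and it was deposited with work on cone survival in mouse models of retinitis pigmentosa.
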