Features (pLannotate 1.2.2; 15 found; start..end, strand, type, name):
     12..39      +  repeat_region  AAV2 ITR (fragment): inverted terminal repeat of adeno-associated virus serotype 2 inverted
     68..95      +  repeat_region  AAV2 ITR (fragment): inverted terminal repeat of adeno-associated virus serotype 2 inverted
   1886..2977    +  CDS            Hif1a (fragment): HIF1A_MOUSE - Experimental evidence at protein level: Swiss-Prot protein existence level 1. Functions as a master transcriptional regulator of the adaptive response to hypoxia (PubMed:15225651, PubMed:17981124, PubMed:22009797). Under hypoxic conditions, activates the transcription of over 40 genes, including erythropoietin, glucose transporters, glycolytic enzymes, vascular endothelial growth factor, HILPDA, and other genes whose protein products increase oxygen delivery or facilitate metabolic adaptation to hypoxia (PubMed:15225651, PubMed:17981124, PubMed:22009797). Plays an essential role
   2993..3150    +  misc_feature   WPRE (fragment): woodchuck hepatitis virus posttranscriptional regulatory element
   3156..3240    +  misc_feature   WPRE (fragment): woodchuck hepatitis virus posttranscriptional regulatory element
   3239..3282    -  polyA_signal   SV40 poly(A) signal (fragment): SV40 polyadenylation signal
   3286..3353    -  polyA_signal   SV40 poly(A) signal (fragment): SV40 polyadenylation signal
   3426..3566    +  repeat_region  AAV2 ITR: inverted terminal repeat of adeno-associated virus serotype 2 inverted
   3571..3622    -  misc_feature   bom (fragment): basis of mobility region from pBR322
   3641..4096    +  rep_origin     f1 ori (sequence partly withheld): f1 bacteriophage origin of replication; arrow indicates direction of (+) strand synthesis
   4097..4146    -  misc_feature   bom (fragment): basis of mobility region from pBR322
   4248..4283    -  CDS            rop (fragment): Rop protein, which maintains plasmids at low copy number; rop
   4378..4482    +  promoter       AmpR promoter: bla
   4483..5343    +  CDS            AmpR: β-lactamase; bla; confers resistance to ampicillin, carbenicillin, and related antibiotics
   5514..6102    +  rep_origin     ori: high-copy-number ColE1/pMB1/pBR322/pUC origin of replication
>Addgene plasmid #206343 | AAV-RO1.7-dnHIF | addgene full sequence | sequence record 405784 | Addgene NGS Result
CCTGCAGGCAGCTGCGCGCTCGCTCGCTCACTGAGGCCGCCCGGGCGTCGGGCGACCTTTGGTCGCCCGG
CCTCAGTGAGCGAGCGAGCGCGCAGAGAGGGAGTGGCCAACTCCATCACTAGGGGTTCCTGCGGCCGCAA
ATAGAAGGGTGGGTGCAGGAGGCTGAGGGGTGGGGAAAGGGCATGGGTGTTTCATGAGGACAGAGCTTCC
GTTTCATGCAATGAAAAGAGTTTGGAGACGGATGGTGGTGACTGGACTATACACTTACACACGGTAGCGA
TGGTACACTTTGTATTATGTATATTTTACCACGATCTTTTTAAAGTGTCAAAGGCAAATGGCCAAATGGT
TCCTTGTCCTATAGCTGTAGCAGCCATCGGCTGTTAGTGACAAAGCCCCTGAGTCAAGATGACAGCAGCC
CCCATAACTCCTAATCGGCTCTCCCGCGTGGAGTCATTTAGGAGTAGTCGCATTAGAGACAAGTCCAACA
TCTAATCTTCCACCCTGGCCAGGGCCCCAGCTGGCAGCGAGGGTGGGAGACTCCGGGCAGAGCAGAGGGC
GCTGACATTGGGGCCCGGCCTGGCTTGGGTCCCTCTGGCCTTTCCCCAGGGGCCCTCTTTCCTTGGGGCT
TTCTTGGGCCGCCACTGCTCCCGCTCCTCTCCCCCCATCCCACCCCCTCACCCCCTCGTTCTTCATATCC
TTCTCTAGTGCTCCCTCCACTTTCATCCACCCTTCTGCAAGAGTGTGGGACCACAAATGAGTTTTCACCT
GGCCTGGGGACACACGTGCCCCCACAGGTGCTGAGTGACTTTCTAGGACAGTAATCTGCTTTAGGCTAAA
ATGGGACTTGATCTTCTGTTAGCCCTAATCATCAATTAGCAGAGCCGGTGAAGGTGCAGAACCTACCGCC
TTTCCAGGCCTCCTCCCACCTCTGCCACCTCCACTCTCCTTCCTGGGATGTGGGGGCTGGCACACGTGTG
GCCCAGGGCATTGGTGGGATTGCACTGAGCTGGGTCATTAGCGTAATCCTGGACAAGGGCAGACAGGGCG
AGCGGAGGGCCAGCTCCGGGGCTCAGGCAAGGCTGGGGGCTTCCCCCAGACACCCCACTCCTCCTCTGCT
GGACCCCCACTTCATAGGGCACTTCGTGTTCTCAAAGGGCTTCCAAATAGCATGGTGGCCTTGGATGCCC
AGGGAAGCCTCAGAGTTGCTTATCTCCCTCTAGACAGAAGGGGAATCTCGGTCAAGAGGGAGAGGTCGCC
CTGTTCAAGGCCACCCAGCCAGCTCATGGCGGTAATGGGACAAGGCTGGCCAGCCATCCCACCCTCAGAA
GGGACCCGGTGGGGCAGGTGATCTCAGAGGAGGCTCACTTCTGGGTCTCACATTCTTGGATCCGGTTCCA
GGCCTCGGCCCTAAATAGTCTCCCTGGGCTTTCAAGAGAACCACATGAGAAAGGAGGATTCGGGCTCTGA
GCAGTTTCACCACCCACCCCCCAGTCTGCAAATCCTGACCCGTGGGTCCACCTGCCCCAAAGGCGGACGC
AGGACAGTAGAAGGGAACAGAGAACACATAAACACAGAGAGGGCCACAGCGGCTCCCACAGTCACCGCCA
CCTTCCTGGCGGGGATGGGTGGGGCGTCTGAGTTTGGTTCCCAGCAAATCCCTCTGAGCCGCCCTTGCGG
GCTCGCCTCAGGAGCAGGGGAGCAAGAGGTGGGAGGAGGAGGTCTAAGTCCCAGGCCCAATTAAGAGATC
AGGTAGTGTAGGGTTTGGGAGCTTTTAAGGTGAAGAGGCCCGGGCTGATCCCACAGGCCAGTATAAAGCG
CCGTGACCCTCAGGTGATGCGCCAGGGCCGGCTGCCGTCGGGGACAGGGCTTTCCATAGCATATGTCTCG
GCGAAGCAAAGAGTCTGAAGTTTTTTATGAGCTTGCTCATCAGTTGCCACTTCCCCACAATGTGAGCTCA
CATCTTGATAAAGCTTCTGTTATGAGGCTCACCATCAGTTATTTACGTGTGAGAAAACTTCTGGATGCCG
GTGGTCTAGACAGTGAAGATGAGATGAAGGCACAGATGGACTGTTTTTATCTGAAAGCCCTAGATGGCTT
TGTGATGGTGCTAACAGATGACGGCGACATGGTTTACATTTCTGATAACGTGAACAAATACATGGGGTTA
ACTCAGTTTGAACTAACTGGACACAGTGTGTTTGATTTTACTCATCCATGTGACCATGAGGAAATGAGAG
AAATGCTTACACACAGAAATGGCCCAGTGAGAAAAGGGAAAGAACTAAACACACAGCGGAGCTTTTTTCT
CAGAATGAAGTGCACCCTAACAAGCCGGGGGAGGACGATGAACATCAAGTCAGCAACGTGGAAGGTGCTT
CACTGCACGGGCCATATTCATGTCTATGATACCAACAGTAACCAACCTCAGTGTGGGTACAAGAAACCAC
CCATGACGTGCTTGGTGCTGATTTGTGAACCCATTCCTCATCCGTCAAATATTGAAATTCCTTTAGACAG
CAAGACATTTCTCAGTCGACACAGCCTCGATATGAAATTTTCTTACTGTGATGAAAGAATTACTGAGTTG
ATGGGTTATGAGCCGGAAGAACTTTTGGGCCGCTCAATTTATGAATATTATCATGCTTTGGATTCTGATC
ATCTGACCAAAACTCACCATGATATGTTTACTAAAGGACAAGTCACCACAGGACAGTACAGGATGCTTGC
CAAAAGAGGTGGATATGTCTGGGTTGAAACTCAAGCAACTGTCATATATAATACGAAGAACTCCCAGCCA
CAGTGCATTGTGTGTGTGAATTATGTTGTAAGTGGTATTATTCAGCACGACTTGATTTTCTCCCTTCAAC
AAACAGAATCTGTGCTCAAACCAGTTGAATCTTCAGATATGAAGATGACTCAGCTGTTCACCAAAGTTGA
ATCAGAGGATACAAGCTGCCTTTTTGATAAGCTTAAGTGACCCGCTCGAGATAATCAACCTCTGGATTAC
AAAATTTGTGAAAGATTGACTGGTATTCTTAACTATGTTGCTCCTTTTACGCTATGTGGATACGCTGCTT
TAATGCCTTTGTATCATGCTATTGCTTCCCGTATGGCTTTCATTTTCTCCTCCTTGTATAAATCCTGGTT
AGTTCTTGCCACGGCGGAACTCATCGCCGCCTGCCTTGCCCGCTGCTGGACAGGGGCTCGGCTGTTGGGC
ACTGACAATTCCGTGGTGTTTATTTGTGAAATTTGTGATGCTATTGCTTTATTTGTAACCATCTAGCTTT
ATTTGTGAAATTTGTGATGCTATTGCTTTATTTGTAACCATTATAAGCTGCAATAAACAAGTTAACAACA
ACAATTGCATTCATTTTATGTTTCAGGTTCAGGGGGAGATGTGGGAGGTTTTTTAAAGCGGCCGCAGGAA
CCCCTAGTGATGGAGTTGGCCACTCCCTCTCTGCGCGCTCGCTCGCTCACTGAGGCCGGGCGACCAAAGG
TCGCCCGACGCCCGGGCTTTGCCCGGGCGGCCTCAGTGAGCGAGCGAGCGCGCAGCTGCCTGCAGGGGCG
CCTGATGCGGTATTTTCTCCTTACGCATCTGTGCGGTATTTCACACCGCATA
[95 nt withheld, positions 3623-3717]
T
[46 nt withheld, positions 3719-3764]
C
[141 nt withheld, positions 3766-3906]
CCTTTGACGTTGGAGTCCACGTTCTTT
[37 nt withheld, positions 3934-3970]
ACTCTATCTCGGGCTATTCTTTTGATTTATAAGGGATTTTGCCGATTTCGGTCTATTGGTTAAAAAATGA
GCTGATTTAACAAAAATTTAACGCGAATTTTAACAAAATATTAACGTTTACAATTTTATGGTGCACTCTC
AGTACAATCTGCTCTGATGCCGCATAGTTAAGCCAGCCCCGACACCCGCCAACACCCGCTGACGCGCCCT
GACGGGCTTGTCTGCTCCCGGCATCCGCTTACAGACAAGCTGTGACCGTCTCCGGGAGCTGCATGTGTCA
GAGGTTTTCACCGTCATCACCGAAACGCGCGAGACGAAAGGGCCTCGTGATACGCCTATTTTTATAGGTT
AATGTCATGATAATAATGGTTTCTTAGACGTCAGGTGGCACTTTTCGGGGAAATGTGCGCGGAACCCCTA
TTTGTTTATTTTTCTAAATACATTCAAATATGTATCCGCTCATGAGACAATAACCCTGATAAATGCTTCA
ATAATATTGAAAAAGGAAGAGTATGAGTATTCAACATTTCCGTGTCGCCCTTATTCCCTTTTTTGCGGCA
TTTTGCCTTCCTGTTTTTGCTCACCCAGAAACGCTGGTGAAAGTAAAAGATGCTGAAGATCAGTTGGGTG
CACGAGTGGGTTACATCGAACTGGATCTCAACAGCGGTAAGATCCTTGAGAGTTTTCGCCCCGAAGAACG
TTTTCCAATGATGAGCACTTTTAAAGTTCTGCTATGTGGCGCGGTATTATCCCGTATTGACGCCGGGCAA
GAGCAACTCGGTCGCCGCATACACTATTCTCAGAATGACTTGGTTGAGTACTCACCAGTCACAGAAAAGC
ATCTTACGGATGGCATGACAGTAAGAGAATTATGCAGTGCTGCCATAACCATGAGTGATAACACTGCGGC
CAACTTACTTCTGACAACGATCGGAGGACCGAAGGAGCTAACCGCTTTTTTGCACAACATGGGGGATCAT
GTAACTCGCCTTGATCGTTGGGAACCGGAGCTGAATGAAGCCATACCAAACGACGAGCGTGACACCACGA
TGCCTGTAGCAATGGCAACAACGTTGCGCAAACTATTAACTGGCGAACTACTTACTCTAGCTTCCCGGCA
ACAATTAATAGACTGGATGGAGGCGGATAAAGTTGCAGGACCACTTCTGCGCTCGGCCCTTCCGGCTGGC
TGGTTTATTGCTGATAAATCTGGAGCCGGTGAGCGTGGGTCTCGCGGTATCATTGCAGCACTGGGGCCAG
ATGGTAAGCCCTCCCGTATCGTAGTTATCTACACGACGGGGAGTCAGGCAACTATGGATGAACGAAATAG
ACAGATCGCTGAGATAGGTGCCTCACTGATTAAGCATTGGTAACTGTCAGACCAAGTTTACTCATATATA
CTTTAGATTGATTTAAAACTTCATTTTTAATTTAAAAGGATCTAGGTGAAGATCCTTTTTGATAATCTCA
TGACCAAAATCCCTTAACGTGAGTTTTCGTTCCACTGAGCGTCAGACCCCGTAGAAAAGATCAAAGGATC
TTCTTGAGATCCTTTTTTTCTGCGCGTAATCTGCTGCTTGCAAACAAAAAAACCACCGCTACCAGCGGTG
GTTTGTTTGCCGGATCAAGAGCTACCAACTCTTTTTCCGAAGGTAACTGGCTTCAGCAGAGCGCAGATAC
CAAATACTGTTCTTCTAGTGTAGCCGTAGTTAGGCCACCACTTCAAGAACTCTGTAGCACCGCCTACATA
CCTCGCTCTGCTAATCCTGTTACCAGTGGCTGCTGCCAGTGGCGATAAGTCGTGTCTTACCGGGTTGGAC
TCAAGACGATAGTTACCGGATAAGGCGCAGCGGTCGGGCTGAACGGGGGGTTCGTGCACACAGCCCAGCT
TGGAGCGAACGACCTACACCGAACTGAGATACCTACAGCGTGAGCTATGAGAAAGCGCCACGCTTCCCGA
AGGGAGAAAGGCGGACAGGTATCCGGTAAGCGGCAGGGTCGGAACAGGAGAGCGCACGAGGGAGCTTCCA
GGGGGAAACGCCTGGTATCTTTATAGTCCTGTCGGGTTTCGCCACCTCTGACTTGAGCGTCGATTTTTGT
GATGCTCGTCAGGGGGGCGGAGCCTATGGAAAAACGCCAGCAACGCGGCCTTTTTACGGTTCCTGGCCTT
TTGCTGGCCTTTTGCTCACATGT
